>Addgene plasmid #182177 | p{3P3-dsRed::FRT-RC,attB} | addgene full sequence | sequence record 357874 | Addgene NGS Result
TGCCTGACTCCCCGTCGTGTAGATAACTACGATACGGGAGGGCTTACCATCTGGCCCCAGTGCTGCAATG
ATACCGCGAGACCCACGCTCACCGGCTCCAGATTTATCAGCAATAAACCAGCCAGCCGGAAGGGCCGAGC
GCAGAAGTGGTCCTGCAACTTTATCCGCCTCCATCCAGTCTATTAATTGTTGCCGGGAAGCTAGAGTAAG
TAGTTCGCCAGTTAATAGTTTGCGCAACGTTGTTGCCATTGCTACAGGCATCGTGGTGTCACGCTCGTCG
TTTGGTATGGCTTCATTCAGCTCCGGTTCCCAACGATCAAGGCGAGTTACATGATCCCCCATGTTGTGCA
AAAAAGCGGTTAGCTCCTTCGGTCCTCCGATCGTTGTCAGAAGTAAGTTGGCCGCAGTGTTATCACTCAT
GGTTATGGCAGCACTGCATAATTCTCTTACTGTCATGCCATCCGTAAGATGCTTTTCTGTGACTGGTGAG
TACTCAACCAAGTCATTCTGAGAATAGTGTATGCGGCGACCGAGTTGCTCTTGCCCGGCGTCAATACGGG
ATAATACCGCGCCACATAGCAGAACTTTAAAAGTGCTCATCATTGGAAAACGTTCTTCGGGGCGAAAACT
CTCAAGGATCTTACCGCTGTTGAGATCCAGTTCGATGTAACCCACTCGTGCACCCAACTGATCTTCAGCA
TCTTTTACTTTCACCAGCGTTTCTGGGTGAGCAAAAACAGGAAGGCAAAATGCCGCAAAAAAGGGAATAA
GGGCGACACGGAAATGTTGAATACTCATACTCTTCCTTTTTCAATATTATTGAAGCATTTATCAGGGTTA
TTGTCTCATGAGCGGATACATATTTGAATGTATTTAGAAAAATAAACAAATAGGGGTTCCGCGCACATTT
CCCCGAAAAGTGCCACCTG
[124 nt withheld, positions 930-1053]
C
[91 nt withheld, positions 1055-1145]
A
[49 nt withheld, positions 1147-1195]
CCTTTGACGTTGGAGTCCACGTTCTTT
[37 nt withheld, positions 1223-1259]
ACCCTATCTCGGTCTATTCTTTTGATTTATAAGGGATTTTGCCGATTTCGGCCTATTGGTTAAAAAATGA
GCTGATTTAACAAAAATTTAACGCGAATTTTAACAAAATATTAACGCTTACAATTTCCATTCGCCATTCA
GGCTGCGCAACTGTTGGGAAGGGCGATCGGTGCGGGCCTCTTCGCTATTACGCCAGCTGGCGAAAGGGGG
ATGTGCTGCAAGGCGATTAAGTTGGGTAACGCCAGGGTTTTCCCAGTCACGACGTTGTAAAACGACGGCC
AGTGAGCGCGCGTAATACGACTCACTATAGGGCGAATTGGAGCTCCACCGCGGTGGCGGCCGCTCTAGAA
CTAGTGGATCCCCCGGGGATCTAATTCAATTAGAGACTAATTCAATTAGAGCTAATTCAATTAGGATCCA
AGCTTATCGATTTCGAACCCTCGACCGCCGGAGTATAAATAGAGGCGCTTCGTCTACGGAGCGACAATTC
AATTCAAACAAGCAAAGTGAACACGTCGCTAAGCGAAAGCTAAGCAAATAAACAAGCGCAGCTGAACAAG
CTAAACAATCGGGCGGCCGCACTAGAGCCGGTCGCCACCATGAGGTCTTCCAAGAATGTTATCAAGGAGT
TCATGAGGTTTAAGGTTCGCATGGAAGGAACGGTCAATGGGCACGAGTTTGAAATAGAAGGCGAAGGAGA
GGGGAGGCCATACGAAGGCCACAATACCGTAAAGCTTAAGGTGAGTAGTACATGTGCATACATCTTAAGT
TCACTTGATCTATAGGAACTGCGATTGCAACATCAAATTGTCTGCGGCGTGAGAACTGCGACCCACAAAA
ATCCCAAACCGCGGCCGTTTATCACCACTTTGTACAAGAAAGCTGGGTCGGCGCGCCCACCCTTGAAGTT
CCTATACTTTCTAGAGAATAGGAACTTCGGTGAAGGGGGCGGCCGCGGAGCCTGCTTTTTTGTACAAACT
TGTGATAAACGAATTCTTGAAGACGAAAGGGCACAAACAAATAGTGACACGAAACAGATTATTCTGGTAG
CTGTTCTCGCTATATAAGACAATTTTTGAGATCATATCATGATCAAGACATCTAAAGGCATTCATTTTCG
ACTATATTCTTTTTTACAAAAAATATAACAACCAGATATTTTAAGCTGATCCTAGATGCACAAAAAATAA
ATAAAAGTATAAACCTACTTCGTAGGATACTTCGGGGTACTTTTTGTTCGGGGTTAGATGAGCATAACGC
TTGTAGTTGATATTTGAGATCCCCTATCATTGCAGGTAACCAAGGGGGGACCTTTGCCATTTGCTTGGGA
TATTTTGTCACCACAATTTCAGTATGGAAGCAAGGTATATGTCAAGCACCCTGCCGACATACCAGACTAT
AAAAAGCTGTCATTTCCTGAAGGATTTAAATGGGAAAGGGTCATGAACTTTGAAGACGGTGGCGTCGTTA
CTGTAACCCAGGATTCCAGTTTGCAGGATGGCTGTTTCATCTACAAGGTCAAGTTCATTGGCGTGAACTT
TCCTTCCGATGGACCTGTTATGCAAAAGAAGACAATGGGCTGGGAAGCCAGCACTGAGCGTTTGTATCCT
CGTGATGGCGTGTTGAAAGGAGAGATTCATAAGGCTCTGAAGCTGAAAGACGGTGGTCATTACCTAGTTG
AATTCAAAAGTATTTACATGGCAAAGAAGCCTGTGCAGCTACCAGGGTACTACTATGTTGACTCCAAACT
GGATATAACAAGCCACAACGAAGACTATACAATCGTTGAGCAGTATGAAAGAACCGAGGGACGCCACCAT
CTGTTCCTTTAGCGGCCATCGAATTCGAGCTCGCCCACTAAGCGTCGCGCCACTTCAACGCTCGATGGGA
GCGTCATTGGTGGGCGGGGTAACCGTCGAAATCAGTGTTTACGCTTCCAATCGCAACAAAAAATTCACTG
CAACACTGAAAAGCATACGAAAACGATGAAGATTGTACGAGAAACCATAAAGTATTTTATCCACAAAGAC
ACGTATAGCAGAAAAGCCAAGTTAACTCGGCGATAAGTTGTGTACACAAGAATAAAATCGGCCAGATTCA
GTGTTGTCAGAAATAAGAAAACCCCACTATGTTTTTCTTTGCCTTTTCTTTCTCCCAGCGATCATTCATT
TCGTGGTGAAAGAACGGGGTCATTGCACGGAGTTTCGACTGCGGGAAAGCAGAGCTGCCGTTCACTTCGT
CTATAATTAGCGCTTTCTATTTTCCCCGATTCGGGCCGCTGCTGCGCTTTTCCGCCTGCTGTTTGTGGCA
AGTGTAGCAGCAGGCTGTGCACGCAGTGTGGCATGCACTTGGCTTTCCACCGTTGGTATCGATTCTCTGG
GACGATGAGTCATTCCTTTCGGGGCCACAGCATAATCGTTGCCAGCTCACCGAAATGGTGACTTCATTTC
TTAACTGCCGTCAAGCATGCGATTGTACATACATACATATTTATATATGTACATATTTATGTGACTATGG
TAGGTCGATATAATAGCAATCAACGCAAGCAAATGTGTCAGTCCTGCTTACAGGAACGATTCTATTTAGT
AATTTTCGTTGTATAAAGTAATTATGTATGTATGTAAGCCCCATAAATCTGAAACAATTAGGCAAAACCA
TGCGAAGCTCTCTAGTATAACTTCGTATAATGTATGCTATACGAAGTTCTCGAGGGGGGGCCCGGTACCG
TCGACGATGTAGGTCACGGTCTCGAAGCCGCGGTGCGGGTGCCAGGGCGTGCCCTTGGGCTCCCCGGGCG
CGTACTCCACCTCACCCATCTGGTCCATCATGATGAACGGGTCGAGGTGGCGGTAGTTGATCCCGGCGAA
CGCGCGGCGCGCCGGGAAGCCCTCGCCCTCGAAACCGCTGGGCGCGGTGGTCACGGTGAGCACGGGACGT
GCGACGGCGTCGGCGGGTGCGGATACGCGGGGCAGCGTCAGCGGGTTCTCGACGGTCACGGCGGGCATGT
CGACACTAGTGGTACCCAGCTTTTGTTCCCTTTAGTGAGGGTTAATTGCGCGCTTGGCGTAATCATGGTC
ATAGCTGTTTCCTGTGTGAAATTGTTATCCGCTCACAATTCCACACAACATACGAGCCGGAAGCATAAAG
TGTAAAGCCTGGGGTGCCTAATGAGTGAGCTAACTCACATTAATTGCGTTGCGCTCACTGCCCGCTTTCC
AGTCGGGAAACCTGTCGTGCCAGCTGCATTAATGAATCGGCCAACGCGCGGGGAGAGGCGGTTTGCGTAT
TGGGCGCTCTTCCGCTTCCTCGCTCACTGACTCGCTGCGCTCGGTCGTTCGGCTGCGGCGAGCGGTATCA
GCTCACTCAAAGGCGGTAATACGGTTATCCACAGAATCAGGGGATAACGCAGGAAAGAACATGTGAGCAA
AAGGCCAGCAAAAGGCCAGGAACCGTAAAAAGGCCGCGTTGCTGGCGTTTTTCCATAGGCTCCGCCCCCC
TGACGAGCATCACAAAAATCGACGCTCAAGTCAGAGGTGGCGAAACCCGACAGGACTATAAAGATACCAG
GCGTTTCCCCCTGGAAGCTCCCTCGTGCGCTCTCCTGTTCCGACCCTGCCGCTTACCGGATACCTGTCCG
CCTTTCTCCCTTCGGGAAGCGTGGCGCTTTCTCATAGCTCACGCTGTAGGTATCTCAGTTCGGTGTAGGT
CGTTCGCTCCAAGCTGGGCTGTGTGCACGAACCCCCCGTTCAGCCCGACCGCTGCGCCTTATCCGGTAAC
TATCGTCTTGAGTCCAACCCGGTAAGACACGACTTATCGCCACTGGCAGCAGCCACTGGTAACAGGATTA
GCAGAGCGAGGTATGTAGGCGGTGCTACAGAGTTCTTGAAGTGGTGGCCTAACTACGGCTACACTAGAAG
AACAGTATTTGGTATCTGCGCTCTGCTGAAGCCAGTTACCTTCGGAAAAAGAGTTGGTAGCTCTTGATCC
GGCAAACAAACCACCGCTGGTAGCGGTGGTTTTTTTGTTTGCAAGCAGCAGATTACGCGCAGAAAAAAAG
GATCTCAAGAAGATCCTTTGATCTTTTCTACGGGGTCTGACGCTCAGTGGAACGAAAACTCACGTTAAGG
GATTTTGGTCATGAGATTATCAAAAAGGATCTTCACCTAGATCCTTTTAAATTAAAAATGAAGTTTTAAA
TCAATCTAAAGTATATATGAGTAAACTTGGTCTGACAGTTACCAATGCTTAATCAGTGAGGCACCTATCT
CAGCGATCTGTCTATTTCGTTCATCCATAGT
Features (pLannotate 1.2.2; 23 found; start..end, strand, type, name):
    799..903     -  promoter       AmpR promoter: bla
    930..1358    +  rep_origin     f1 ori (sequence partly withheld): f1 bacteriophage origin of replication; arrow indicates direction of (+) strand synthesis
   1389..1544    -  CDS            lacZα (fragment): LacZα fragment of β-galactosidase; lacZ fragment
   1552..1570    +  promoter       T7 promoter: promoter for bacteriophage T7 RNA polymerase
   1579..1626    +  misc_feature   MCS (fragment): pBluescript multiple cloning site
   1707..1829    +  promoter       hsp70 promoter (fragment): Drosophila melanogaster hsp70Bb promoter
   1877..2005    +  CDS            NFCP_MONEF (fragment): Experimental evidence at protein level: Swiss-Prot protein existence level 1. Thought to play a role in photoprotection of the coral's resident symbiont microalgae's photosystems from photoinhibition caused by high light levels found near the surface of coral reefs. From Montipora efflorescens (Pore coral).
   2000..2111    +  CDS            mini-white (fragment): Drosophila white gene eye color pigment; white; This is a modified version of the white gene lacking part of the first intron.
   2123..2147    +  protein_bind   attB2: mutant version of attB; recombination site for the Gateway® BP reaction BP Clonase™
   2164..2197    -  protein_bind   FRT (minimal): supports FLP-mediated excision but not integration (Turan and Bode, 2011) FLP recombinase from the Saccharomyces cerevisiae 2μ plasmid
   2218..2242    -  protein_bind   attB1: mutant version of attB; recombination site for the Gateway® BP reaction BP Clonase™
   2270..2555    +  CDS            mini-white (fragment): Drosophila white gene eye color pigment; white; This is a modified version of the white gene lacking part of the first intron.
   2549..3058    +  CDS            NFCP_GONTE (fragment): Experimental evidence at protein level: Swiss-Prot protein existence level 1. Non-fluorescent pigment protein that is lilac in color. From Goniopora tenuidens (Anemone coral) (Rhodaraea tenuidens).
   3936..3967    -  protein_bind   loxP (fragment): Cre-mediated recombination occurs in the 8-bp core sequence (GCATACAT). Cre recombinase
   3968..3988    +  misc_feature   MCS (fragment): pBluescript multiple cloning site
   4010..4079    +  protein_bind   attB: attB site for the φC31 integrase (Groth et al., 2000) phage φC31 integrase
   4298..4316    -  promoter       T3 promoter: promoter for bacteriophage T3 RNA polymerase
   4361..4377    -  protein_bind   lac operator: The lac repressor binds to the lac operator to inhibit transcription in E. coli. This inhibition can be relieved by adding lactose or isopropyl-β-D-thiogalactopyranoside (IPTG). lac repressor encoded by lacI
   4385..4415    -  promoter       lac promoter: promoter for the E. coli lac operon
   4430..4451    -  protein_bind   CAP binding site: CAP binding activates transcription in the presence of cAMP. E. coli catabolite activator protein
   4464..4556    -  CDS            lacI (fragment): lac repressor; lacI; The lac repressor binds to the lac operator to inhibit transcription in E. coli. This inhibition can be relieved by adding lactose or isopropyl-β-D-thiogalactopyranoside (IPTG).
   4739..5327    -  rep_origin     ori: high-copy-number ColE1/pMB1/pBR322/pUC origin of replication
   5498..798     -  CDS            AmpR (across the origin): β-lactamase; bla; confers resistance to ampicillin, carbenicillin, and related antibiotics
