[The description below was written by a language model from this plasmid's Addgene catalogue record and pLannotate feature annotations shown in this document.]
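Description:
p{3P3-dsRed::FRT-RC,attB} is an insect transgenesis plasmid built on the pBluescript II KS backbone. It is maintained in E. coli at high copy through the ColE1/pUC-type origin and selected with ampicillin via the β-lactamase gene. The usual pBluescript remnants are also present: an f1 origin, lacZα and lac promoter/operator fragments, and flanking T7 and T3 promoters.

The payload is a DsRed fluorescent reporter whose coding sequence is interrupted by an intron carrying a yeast FLP recombination target. In the feature table, a fragment of the Drosophila hsp70 promoter lies upstream of the reporter. This is consistent with the basal promoter normally paired with 3xP3 (Pax6-binding, eye-specific) elements implied by the name, although the 3xP3 sites themselves are not annotated. The DsRed reading frame appears as two blocks that the annotation software matched to related coral chromoproteins. Between them lie two fragments matching the Drosophila white gene, which appear to supply the intron. Within this intron, a minimal FRT site on the reverse strand (presumably the "RC" of the name) is flanked by Gateway attB1 and attB2 sites, in line with the recorded Gateway cloning method. Downstream are a partial loxP site and a φC31 attB site, the latter allowing integrase-mediated insertion into genomic attP landing sites.

According to the associated publication title, the construct belongs to a toolkit for targeted chromosome rearrangements and construction of balancer chromosomes in non-melanogaster Drosophila species. Placing the FRT inside a reporter intron would allow the marker to be spliced and expressed normally, while FLP-mediated recombination between FRT sites at different genomic positions could be followed through changes in fluorescence. The record does not detail the exact screening scheme.
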