Addgene plasmid #182177: p{3P3-dsRed::FRT-RC,attB}
Purpose: fluorescent reporter gene with yeast recombination site within intron
Depositing lab: David Stern. Depositing organization: HHMI, Janelia Research Campus. Publication: Transgenic tools for targeted chromosome rearrangements allow construction of balancer chromosomes in non-melanogaster Drosophila species. Stern DL. G3 (Bethesda). 2022 Feb 10. pii: 6526388. doi: 10.1093/g3journal/jkac030. PubMed 35143616.
Backbone
  Vector backbone: pBluescript II KS
  Vector type: Insect Expression
Growth in bacteria
  Bacterial resistance: Ampicillin, 100 μg/mL
  Growth temperature: 37°C
  Growth strain: DH5alpha
  Copy number: High Copy
Gene/Insert
  Gene/Insert name: DsRed
  Species: Other
  Cloning method: Gateway Cloning
Terms and licenses: Academic/Nonprofit Terms; Industry Terms: Not Available to Industry
Depositor comments: Please visit https://www.biorxiv.org/content/10.1101/2021.11.18.469106v1.full for bioRxiv preprint.
How to cite: p{3P3-dsRed::FRT-RC,attB} was a gift from David Stern (Addgene plasmid # 182177 ; http://n2t.net/addgene:182177 ; RRID:Addgene_182177)
